Addgene plasmid #213277: GPR25-DuET
Purpose: The DuET construct encodes the named human GPCR engineered with a cleaved hemagglutinin signal peptide, a 5' FLAG and a 3' 1D4 epitope tag optimized for expression in mammalian cells and proteomics studies.
Depositing lab: Thomas Sakmar. Depositing organization: Rockefeller University. Publication: Multiplexed selectivity screening of anti-GPCR antibodies. Dahl L, Kotliar IB, Bendes A, Dodig-Crnkovic T, Fromm S, Elofsson A, Uhlen M, Sakmar TP, Schwenk JM. Sci Adv. 2023 May 3;9(18):eadf9297. doi: 10.1126/sciadv.adf9297. Epub 2023 May 3. PubMed 37134173.
Backbone
  Vector backbone: pcDNA 3.1 (+)
  Vector type: Mammalian Expression
Growth in bacteria
  Bacterial resistance: Ampicillin, 100 μg/mL
  Growth temperature: 37°C
  Growth strain: DH5alpha
  Copy number: High Copy
Gene/Insert
  Gene/Insert name: GPR25 (alt name: G protein-coupled receptor 25)
  Species: H. sapiens (human)
  Entrez Gene: GPR25
  Promoter: CMV, T7
  Tag / fusion protein: FLAG (N terminal on insert); 1D4 (C terminal on insert)
  Cloning method: Gibson Cloning
Terms and licenses: Academic/Nonprofit Terms; Industry Terms: Not Available to Industry
Depositor comments: Class: A, Family: Orphan. Ensembl ID: ENSG00000170128, Uniprot ID: O00155
How to cite: GPR25-DuET was a gift from Thomas Sakmar (Addgene plasmid # 213277 ; http://n2t.net/addgene:213277 ; RRID:Addgene_213277)
