[The description below was written by a language model from this plasmid's Addgene catalogue record and pLannotate feature annotations shown in this document.]
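Description:
GPR25-DuET is a mammalian expression plasmid built on the pcDNA 3.1 (+) backbone that carries human GPR25, a class A orphan G protein-coupled receptor, in an epitope-tagged format. It is propagated in E. coli as a high-copy plasmid through a ColE1/pUC-type origin and selected with ampicillin via the β-lactamase gene. An f1 origin is also present. For selection in mammalian cells, the backbone includes a neomycin phosphotransferase gene driven by the SV40 enhancer/early promoter and terminated by an SV40 polyadenylation signal. The automated annotation also reports short fragment hits (ble, lacI, an HIV-1 LTR fragment, a pBR322 bom fragment) and lac promoter/operator elements. These appear to be backbone remnants or similarity matches rather than functional parts of the design.

The expression cassette places the receptor coding sequence downstream of the CMV immediate-early enhancer and promoter, which gives strong constitutive transcription in mammalian cells. A T7 promoter sits between the CMV promoter and the insert and allows in vitro transcription. The bovine growth hormone polyadenylation signal ends the transcript. According to the record, the receptor is preceded by a cleavable hemagglutinin signal peptide, which promotes membrane insertion and is removed to expose an N-terminal FLAG tag, and it is followed by a C-terminal 1D4 epitope. The feature table detects the FLAG sequence (as a partial 3xFLAG match) and the GPR25 reading frame, but it does not separately annotate the signal peptide or the 1D4 tag. The insert was assembled by Gibson cloning. The dual-tag arrangement allows capture and detection from either end of the receptor. The construct is intended for expression in mammalian cells and for proteomics work, and the associated publication concerns multiplexed selectivity screening of anti-GPCR antibodies.
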