Features (pLannotate 1.2.2; 21 found; start..end, strand, type, name):
     74..195     -  polyA_signal   SV40 poly(A) signal: SV40 polyadenylation signal
    190..348     -  CDS            ble (fragment): BLE_KLEPN - Experimental evidence at protein level: Swiss-Prot protein existence level 1. Binding protein with a strong affinity to the bleomycin family of antibiotics. Binds to CL990; an antimitotic-antibiotic compound. From Klebsiella pneumoniae.
    372..1163    -  CDS            neo: KKA2_KLEPN - Also known as kan, nptII. Experimental evidence at protein level: Swiss-Prot protein existence level 1. Resistance to kanamycin, neomycin, paromomycin, ribostamycin, butirosin and gentamicin B. From Klebsiella pneumoniae.
   1230..1559    -  promoter       SV40 promoter: SV40 enhancer and early promoter
   1573..2001    -  rep_origin     f1 ori (sequence partly withheld): f1 bacteriophage origin of replication; arrow indicates direction of (+) strand synthesis
   2022..2043    -  promoter       SV40 promoter (fragment): SV40 enhancer and early promoter
   2047..2271    -  polyA_signal   bGH poly(A) signal: bovine growth hormone polyadenylation signal
   2402..3484    -  CDS            GPR25: GPR25_HUMAN - Experimental evidence at protein level: Swiss-Prot protein existence level 1. Orphan receptor. From Homo sapiens (Human).
   3497..3517    -  CDS            3xFLAG (fragment): three tandem FLAG® epitope tags
   3610..3628    -  promoter       T7 promoter: promoter for bacteriophage T7 RNA polymerase
   3644..3677    -  LTR            5' LTR (truncated) (fragment): truncated 5' long terminal repeat (LTR) from HIV-1
   3673..3876    -  promoter       CMV promoter: human cytomegalovirus (CMV) immediate early promoter
   3877..4256    -  enhancer       CMV enhancer: human cytomegalovirus immediate early enhancer
   4411..4463    +  misc_feature   bom (fragment): basis of mobility region from pBR322
   4522..4626    +  promoter       AmpR promoter: bla
   4627..5487    +  CDS            AmpR: β-lactamase; bla; confers resistance to ampicillin, carbenicillin, and related antibiotics
   5658..6246    +  rep_origin     ori: high-copy-number ColE1/pMB1/pBR322/pUC origin of replication
   6429..6521    +  CDS            lacI (fragment): lac repressor; lacI; The lac repressor binds to the lac operator to inhibit transcription in E. coli. This inhibition can be relieved by adding lactose or isopropyl-β-D-thiogalactopyranoside (IPTG).
   6534..6555    +  protein_bind   CAP binding site: CAP binding activates transcription in the presence of cAMP. E. coli catabolite activator protein
   6570..6600    +  promoter       lac promoter: promoter for the E. coli lac operon
   6608..1       +  protein_bind   lac operator (across the origin): The lac repressor binds to the lac operator to inhibit transcription in E. coli. This inhibition can be relieved by adding lactose or isopropyl-β-D-thiogalactopyranoside (IPTG). lac repressor encoded by lacI
>Addgene plasmid #213277 | GPR25-DuET | addgene full sequence | sequence record 430824 | Addgene NGS Result
ATTTCACACAGGAAACAGCTATGACCATGATTACGCCAAGCTCTAGCTAGAGGTCGACGGTATACAGACA
TGATAAGATACATTGATGAGTTTGGACAAACCACAACTAGAATGCAGTGAAAAAAATGCTTTATTTGTGA
AATTTGTGATGCTATTGCTTTATTTGTAACCATTATAAGCTGCAATAAACAAGTTGGGGTGGGCGAAGAA
CTCCAGCATGAGATCCCCGCGCTGGAGGATCATCCAGCCGGCGTCCCGGAAAACGATTCCGAAGCCCAAC
CTTTCATAGAAGGCGGCGGTGGAATCGAAATCTCGTGATGGCAGGTTGGGCGTCGCTTGGTCGGTCATTT
CGAACCCCAGAGTCCCGCTCAGAAGAACTCGTCAAGAAGGCGATAGAAGGCGATGCGCTGCGAATCGGGA
GCGGCGATACCGTAAAGCACGAGGAAGCGGTCAGCCCATTCGCCGCCAAGCTCTTCAGCAATATCACGGG
TAGCCAACGCTATGTCCTGATAGCGGTCCGCCACACCCAGCCGGCCACAGTCGATGAATCCAGAAAAGCG
GCCATTTTCCACCATGATATTCGGCAAGCAGGCATCGCCATGGGTCACGACGAGATCCTCGCCGTCGGGC
ATGCGCGCCTTGAGCCTGGCGAACAGTTCGGCTGGCGCGAGCCCCTGATGCTCTTCGTCCAGATCATCCT
GATCGACAAGACCGGCTTCCATCCGAGTACGTGCTCGCTCGATGCGATGTTTCGCTTGGTGGTCGAATGG
GCAGGTAGCCGGATCAAGCGTATGCAGCCGCCGCATTGCATCAGCCATGATGGATACTTTCTCGGCAGGA
GCAAGGTGAGATGACAGGAGATCCTGCCCCGGCACTTCGCCCAATAGCAGCCAGTCCCTTCCCGCTTCAG
TGACAACGTCGAGCACAGCTGCGCAAGGAACGCCCGTCGTGGCCAGCCACGATAGCCGCGCTGCCTCGTC
CTGCAGTTCATTCAGGGCACCGGACAGGTCGGTCTTGACAAAAAGAACCGGGCGCCCCTGCGCTGACAGC
CGGAACACGGCGGCATCAGAGCAGCCGATTGTCTGTTGTGCCCAGTCATAGCCGAATAGCCTCTCCACCC
AAGCGGCCGGAGAACCTGCGTGCAATCCATCTTGTTCAATCATGCGAAACGATCCTCATCCTGTCTCTTG
ATCAGATCCGAAAATGGATATACAAGCTCCCGGGAGCTTTTTGCAAAAGCCTAGGCCTCCAAAAAAGCCT
CCTCACTACTTCTGGAATAGCTCAGAGGCAGAGGCGGCCTCGGCCTCTGCATAAATAAAAAAAATTAGTC
AGCCATGGGGCGGAGAATGGGCGGAACTGGGCGGAGTTAGGGGCGGGATGGGCGGAGTTAGGGGCGGGAC
TATGGTTGCTGACTAATTGAGATGCATGCTTTGCATACTTCTGCCTGCTGGGGAGCCTGGGGACTTTCCA
CACCTGGTTGCTGACTAATTGAGATGCATGCTTTGCATACTTCTGCCTGCTGGGGAGCCTGGGGACTTTC
CACACCCTAACTGACACACATTCCACAGAATTAATTCGCGTTAAATTTTTGTTAAATCAGCTCATTTTTT
AACCAATAGGCCGAAATCGGCAAAATCCCTTATAAATCAAAAGAATAGACCGAGATAGGGT
[37 nt withheld, positions 1672-1708]
AAAGAACGTGGACTCCAACGTCAAAGG
[49 nt withheld, positions 1736-1784]
T
[91 nt withheld, positions 1786-1876]
G
[124 nt withheld, positions 1878-2001]
GGGGATACCCCCTAGAGCCCCAGCTGGTTCTTTCCGCCTCAGAAGCCATAGAGCCCACCGCATCCCCAGC
ATGCCTGCTATTGTCTTCCCAATCCTCCCCCTTGCTGTCCTGCCCCACCCCACCCCCCAGAATAGAATGA
CACCTACTCAGACAATGCGATGCAATTTCCTCATTTTATTAGGAAAGGACAGTGGGAGTGGCACCTTCCA
GGGTCAAGGAAGGCACGGGGGAGGGGCAAACAACAGATGGCTGGCAACTAGAAGGCACAGTCGAGGCTGA
TCAGCGGGTTTAAACGGGCCCTCTAGACTCGAGTTAGGCAGGGGCCACCTGAGAAGTCTCGGTCTTAGAC
ACGGTGGTGCTGGCCTCATCGAATTCACCGGTGCGTCCACCGGTATCGATCCATGATGCGCTTGCGGTGT
TGGCCGCTTGCGCTCTGCACCGGAAAACTGAGCTATCGTCTCGTGACAATGAGGAAGCGGAAGAGATTCT
CCTTGCCAGTCTCCCGGTCCGACCACATGCACCATCCAGAGCTCTAGCTCTGAAGGACCTATCCAGCAAC
AAATAGATCAAGGGGTTAGCACATGAGTTGACGAATGCGAGGCAAGTGGCAATAGTCAGACCCCACCGGA
GTGCGAGCAACAGGGGACATGGCAGAGGCAATGCTCCGAGCCGTGCCAGGTGGAAGACAGCCCGAAGAGC
ACTAAATGGCAGCCATGATCCAACAAAGGTGGATTCAATCGCAAAGATGATGCGCAATGAATTGCGGCGA
GCCCGACCCACGTGGGGAGGCCTCCTCAGCCTTCGTGAAATCCTGCAATAGCAGAACAGAGTCACAACAA
GTGGGAGAACAAAAGTCAACAAGAGGAGCAACAGGGACAGGCCCTGGAACGCGTGTGATGGTTCTTCTCC
GCATTGTGAATCCTGACCCCCAGGCAGAGGCTGGAGGCCGCGGTACACAAGAGACGGCAGACCCGCGAGA
AGAGCCACTGCCCACACCCCACAGCAACTAGCCAGCGCACACCTGGGTGTCCTGAGGGGTCTAGCTTCCA
GCAGCTTGACAACTGCCAAATAGCGGTCCACAGACATGCCGGCCAACAGAAGAGCTCCTGCACAGCGTGT
ACCAGCCAGAGCGAAAGAAGACAGTTTACACAATCCGTCGCCGAAAGGCCACCTGCCTCCGAGAGCTGCT
GCAGCGGCCCAAAGCGGCAGTGTAAGAACGAATCCGAGGTCAGCGGCAGCCAAATGGAGCACGAAGGTGT
CAACCAGCCTGCGAGGGCCTCTCCTCCCGGCGAGGAGCCACACCACAAAAGCGTTACCAAGGAGACCCAC
GGCGAAGGCGGCGAGGTACAGGGCTGGGATATAAACGTAGCCATACGGCAAGTCGCCTGCTGGACACAGT
TCCAGCTCCTCCAAACCGTCCAATCCAGAGTAATCCCATGGAGCAGACCCTGGAGAAGGACTCCATGGCT
CGGTAGGGGCCATATCGATGCTGGCGTCATCATCGTCCTTGTAGTCGGCGAATACCAGGCAGAAGATGTA
GCTCAGGGCGATGATCGTCTTCATGGTGGCGCTAAGCTTAAGTTTAAACGCTAGCCAGCTTGGGTCTCCC
TATAGTGAGTCGTATTAATTTCGATAAGCCAGTAAGCAGTGGGTTCTCTAGTTAGCCAGAGAGCTCTGCT
TATATAGACCTCCCACCGTACACGCCTACCGCCCATTTGCGTCAATGGGGCGGAGTTGTTACGACATTTT
GGAAAGTCCCGTTGATTTTGGTGCCAAAACAAACTCCCATTGACGTCAATGGGGTGGAGACTTGGAAATC
CCCGTGAGTCAAACCGCTATCCACGCCCATTGATGTACTGCCAAAACCGCATCACCATGGTAATAGCGAT
GACTAATACGTAGATGTACTGCCAAGTAGGAAAGTCCCATAAGGTCATGTACTGGGCATAATGCCAGGCG
GGCCATTTACCGTCATTGACGTCAATAGGGGGCGTACTTGGCATATGATACACTTGATGTACTGCCAAGT
GGGCAGTTTACCGTAAATACTCCACCCATTGACGTCAATGGAAAGTCCCTATTGGCGTTACTATGGGAAC
ATACGTCATTATTGACGTCAATGGGCGGGGGTCGTTGGGCGGTCAGCCAGGCGGGCCATTTACCGTAAGT
TATGTAACGCGGAACTCCATATATGGGCTATGAACTAATGACCCCGTAATTGATTACTATTAATAACTAG
TCAATAATCAATGTCAACGCGTATATCTGGCCCGTACATCGCGAAGCAGCGCAAAACGCCTAACCCTAAG
CAGATTCTTCATGCAAATGTCGGTCAAGCCTTGCCTTGTTGTAGCTTAAATTTTGCTCGCGCACTACTCA
GCGACCTCCAACACACAAGCAGGGAGCAGATACTGGCTTAACTATGCGGCATCAGAGCAGATTGTACTGA
GAGTGCACCATAGGGGATCGGGAGATCTCCCGATCCGTCGACGTCAGGTGGCACTTTTCGGGGAAATGTG
CGCGGAACCCCTATTTGTTTATTTTTCTAAATACATTCAAATATGTATCCGCTCATGAGACAATAACCCT
GATAAATGCTTCAATAATATTGAAAAAGGAAGAGTATGAGTATTCAACATTTCCGTGTCGCCCTTATTCC
CTTTTTTGCGGCATTTTGCCTTCCTGTTTTTGCTCACCCAGAAACGCTGGTGAAAGTAAAAGATGCTGAA
GATCAGTTGGGTGCACGAGTGGGTTACATCGAACTGGATCTCAACAGCGGTAAGATCCTTGAGAGTTTTC
GCCCCGAAGAACGTTTTCCAATGATGAGCACTTTTAAAGTTCTGCTATGTGGCGCGGTATTATCCCGTAT
TGACGCCGGGCAAGAGCAACTCGGTCGCCGCATACACTATTCTCAGAATGACTTGGTTGAGTACTCACCA
GTCACAGAAAAGCATCTTACGGATGGCATGACAGTAAGAGAATTATGCAGTGCTGCCATAACCATGAGTG
ATAACACTGCGGCCAACTTACTTCTGACAACGATCGGAGGACCGAAGGAGCTAACCGCTTTTTTGCACAA
CATGGGGGATCATGTAACTCGCCTTGATCGTTGGGAACCGGAGCTGAATGAAGCCATACCAAACGACGAG
CGTGACACCACGATGCCTGTAGCAATGGCAACAACGTTGCGCAAACTATTAACTGGCGAACTACTTACTC
TAGCTTCCCGGCAACAATTAATAGACTGGATGGAGGCGGATAAAGTTGCAGGACCACTTCTGCGCTCGGC
CCTTCCGGCTGGCTGGTTTATTGCTGATAAATCTGGAGCCGGTGAGCGTGGGTCTCGCGGTATCATTGCA
GCACTGGGGCCAGATGGTAAGCCCTCCCGTATCGTAGTTATCTACACGACGGGGAGTCAGGCAACTATGG
ATGAACGAAATAGACAGATCGCTGAGATAGGTGCCTCACTGATTAAGCATTGGTAACTGTCAGACCAAGT
TTACTCATATATACTTTAGATTGATTTAAAACTTCATTTTTAATTTAAAAGGATCTAGGTGAAGATCCTT
TTTGATAATCTCATGACCAAAATCCCTTAACGTGAGTTTTCGTTCCACTGAGCGTCAGACCCCGTAGAAA
AGATCAAAGGATCTTCTTGAGATCCTTTTTTTCTGCGCGTAATCTGCTGCTTGCAAACAAAAAAACCACC
GCTACCAGCGGTGGTTTGTTTGCCGGATCAAGAGCTACCAACTCTTTTTCCGAAGGTAACTGGCTTCAGC
AGAGCGCAGATACCAAATACCGTTCTTCTAGTGTAGCCGTAGTTAGGCCACCACTTCAAGAACTCTGTAG
CACCGCCTACATACCTCGCTCTGCTAATCCTGTTACCAGTGGCTGCTGCCAGTGGCGATAAGTCGTGTCT
TACCGGGTTGGACTCAAGACGATAGTTACCGGATAAGGCGCAGCGGTCGGGCTGAACGGGGGGTTCGTGC
ACACAGCCCAGCTTGGAGCGAACGACCTACACCGAACTGAGATACCTACAGCGTGAGCTATGAGAAAGCG
CCACGCTTCCCGAAGGGAGAAAGGCGGACAGGTATCCGGTAAGCGGCAGGGTCGGAACAGGAGAGCGCAC
GAGGGAGCTTCCAGGGGGAAACGCCTGGTATCTTTATAGTCCTGTCGGGTTTCGCCACCTCTGACTTGAG
CGTCGATTTTTGTGATGCTCGTCAGGGGGGCGGAGCCTATGGAAAAACGCCAGCAACGCGGCCTTTTTAC
GGTTCCTGGCCTTTTGCTGGCCTTTTGCTCACATGTTCTTTCCTGCGTTATCCCCTGATTCTGTGGATAA
CCGTATTACCGCCTTTGAGTGAGCTGATACCGCTCGCCGCAGCCGAACGACCGAGCGCAGCGAGTCAGTG
AGCGAGGAAGCGGAAGAGCGCCCAATACGCAAACCGCCTCTCCCCGCGCGTTGGCCGATTCATTAATGCA
GCTGGCACGACAGGTTTCCCGACTGGAAAGCGGGCAGTGAGCGCAACGCAATTAATGTGAGTTAGCTCAC
TCATTAGGCACCCCAGGCTTTACACTTTATGCTTCCGGCTCGTATGTTGTGTGGAATTGTGAGCGGATAA
CA
